Addgene plasmid #29775: pET empty polycistronic destination vector (2E)
Purpose: (Empty Backbone)
Depositing lab: Scott Gradia. Depositing organization: University of California, Berkeley.
Backbone
  Vector backbone: pET
  Backbone size (bp): 2882
  Vector type: Bacterial Expression
Growth in bacteria
  Bacterial resistance: Kanamycin, 50 μg/mL
  Growth temperature: 37°C
  Growth strain: DH5alpha
  Copy number: Low Copy
Gene/Insert
  Gene/Insert name: None
  Cloning method: Restriction Enzyme; 5′ cloning site several (destroyed during cloning); 3′ cloning site several (destroyed during cloning)
  Sequencing primers: 5′ T7 forward; 3′ T7 reverse
Terms and licenses: Academic/Nonprofit Terms; Industry Terms: Not Available to Industry
Depositor comments: This plasmid is an empty destination vector. It is a polycistronic vector that can express up to five genes at once. Genes must first be cloned into any of our 2-series transfer vectors, then subcloned into any of the five cassettes of the destination vector: Cassette 1: BamHI/XbaI Cassette 2: AsiSI/PspXI Cassette 3: SbfI/AscI Cassette 4: AdeI/NotI Cassette 5: PacI/FseI Please note that you must always insert your gene into the lowest cassette number first (e.g., if you're using cassettes 2 and 3, you must put your gene into cassette 2 first, then move on to cassette 3). You do not have to use all of the cassettes. More information on this vector can be found through http://qb3.berkeley.edu/qb3/macrolab/
How to cite: pET empty polycistronic destination vector (2E) was a gift from Scott Gradia (Addgene plasmid # 29775 ; http://n2t.net/addgene:29775 ; RRID:Addgene_29775)
