[The description below was written by a language model from this plasmid's Addgene catalogue record and pLannotate feature annotations shown in this document.]
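Description:
pET empty polycistronic destination vector (2E) is a compact (2,882 bp) pET-based bacterial expression backbone that carries no insert and is designed to assemble and co-express up to five genes in E. coli. It is selected with kanamycin through an aph(3')-Ia (KanR) gene. It replicates from a ColE1/pMB1-type origin accompanied by the rop gene and the pBR322 bom region. The presence of rop is consistent with the low copy number recorded for this plasmid.

The expression region is minimal: a T7 promoter near the start of the sequence and a T7 terminator roughly 300 bp downstream, bracketing a short linker that holds the cloning cassettes. Transcription therefore depends on a host that supplies T7 RNA polymerase. No lac operator, lacI gene, ribosome binding site or fusion tag is annotated in the feature table. The very short hits within the linker (lacZα, f1 ori and SET1 fragments), along with the AmpR promoter and mbeC fragments elsewhere, are most likely incidental sequence matches or backbone remnants rather than functional elements.

According to the depositor, genes are first cloned into one of the matching 2-series transfer vectors and then subcloned into any of five cassettes, each defined by a restriction site pair: BamHI/XbaI, AsiSI/PspXI, SbfI/AscI, AdeI/NotI and PacI/FseI. Cassettes must be filled in ascending numerical order, but not all of them need to be used. The cloning sites are destroyed during insertion. The assembled plasmid is intended for simultaneous expression of several proteins, such as the subunits of a multiprotein complex, and inserts can be checked with standard T7 forward and reverse primers.
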