Features (pLannotate 1.2.2; 12 found; start..end, strand, type, name):
     27..45      +  promoter       T7 promoter: promoter for bacteriophage T7 RNA polymerase
    102..123     -  CDS            lacZα (fragment): LacZα fragment of β-galactosidase; lacZ fragment
    190..208     -  CDS            lacZα (fragment): LacZα fragment of β-galactosidase; lacZ fragment
    230..248     +  rep_origin     f1 ori (fragment): f1 bacteriophage origin of replication; arrow indicates direction of (+) strand synthesis
    290..339     +  CDS            SET1 (fragment): solubility-enhancement tag derived from T7 phage gene 10B
    347..394     +  terminator     T7 terminator: transcription terminator for bacteriophage T7 RNA polymerase
    463..520     +  promoter       AmpR promoter (fragment): bla
    529..1344    -  CDS            KanR: aminoglycoside phosphotransferase; aph(3')-Ia; confers resistance to kanamycin in bacteria or G418 (Geneticin®) in eukaryotes
   1466..2054    +  rep_origin     ori: high-copy-number ColE1/pMB1/pBR322/pUC origin of replication
   2240..2379    -  misc_feature   bom: basis of mobility region from pBR322
   2481..2672    -  CDS            rop: Rop protein, which maintains plasmids at low copy number; rop
   2712..2822    +  CDS            mbeC (fragment): MBEC_ECOLX - Experimental evidence at protein level: Swiss-Prot protein existence level 1. Required for efficient mobilization of ColE1 plasmid and is thus essential to promote the specific transfer of the plasmid during conjugation. Probably functions by inducing DNA bending, helping the MbeA relaxase to melt the DNA around the nic site and cleave the phosphodiester bond. Binds specifically double-stranded DNA (dsDNA) containing the ColE1 oriT but does not recognize the inverted repeat (IR). From Escherichia coli.
>Addgene plasmid #29775 | pET empty polycistronic destination vector (2E) | depositor full sequence | sequence record 13844 | Author sequence
GGCACCATGCATCGATCCCGCGAAATTAATACGACTCACTATAGGGAGACCACAACGGTTTCCCTCTAGA
AGGCCTCGGATCCGGGCCCTGTACAAGATCCTGTAAAACGACGGCCAGTGAATTCACTCGAGTCCCGGGG
CGATCGCAGCGGATAACAATTTCACATCCTGCAGGGATATCGGCGCGCCCGCCAGGGTTTTCCCAGTCGC
GGCCGCTCGCGCACCTGGTGCCATCGCCCTGATAGACGTTAATTAAAGTACTGGCCGGCCACGCGTCTCG
AGAGATCCGGCTGCTAACAAAGCCCGAAAGGAAGCTGAGTTGGCTGCTGCCACCGCTGAGCAATAACTAG
CATAACCCCTTGGGGCCTCTAAACGGGTCTTGAGGGGTTTTTTGCTGAAAGGAGGAACTATATCCGACTA
GTAACGTTTACAATTTCAGGTGGCACTTTTCGGGGAAATGTGCGCGGAACCCCTATTTGTTTATTTTTCT
AAATACATTCAAATATGTATCCGCTCATGAATTAATTCTTAGAAAAACTCATCGAGCATCAAATGAAACT
GCAATTTATTCATATCAGGATTATCAATACCATATTTTTGAAAAAGCCGTTTCTGTAATGAAGGAGAAAA
CTCACCGAGGCAGTTCCATAGGATGGCAAGATCCTGGTATCGGTCTGCGATTCCGACTCGTCCAACATCA
ATACAACCTATTAATTTCCCCTCGTCAAAAATAAGGTTATCAAGTGAGAAATCACCATGAGTGACGACTG
AATCCGGTGAGAATGGCAAAAGTTTATGCATTTCTTTCCAGACTTGTTCAACAGGCCAGCCATTACGCTC
GTCATCAAAATCACTCGCATCAACCAAACCGTTATTCATTCGTGATTGCGCCTGAGCGAGACGAAATACG
CGACCGCTGTTAAAAGGACAATTACAAACAGGAATCGAATGCAACCGGCGCAGGAACACTGCCAGCGCAT
CAACAATGTTTTCACCTGAATCAGGATATTCTTCTAATACCTGGAATGCTGTTTTCCCGGGGATCGCAGT
GGTGAGTAACCATGCATCATCAGGAGTACGGATAAAATGCTTGATGGTCGGAAGAGGCATAAATTCCGTC
AGCCAGTTTAGTCTGACCATCTCATCTGTAACATCATTGGCAACGCTACCTTTGCCATGTTTCAGAAACA
ACTCTGGCGCATCGGGCTTCCCATACAATCGATAGATTGTCGCACCTGATTGCCCGACATTATCGCGAGC
CCATTTATACCCATATAAATCAGCATCCATGTTGGAATTTAATCGCGGCCTAGAGCAAGACGTTTCCCGT
TGAATATGGCTCATAACACCCCTTGTATTACTGTTTATGTAAGCAGACAGTTTTATTGTTCATGACCAAA
ATCCCTTAACGTGAGTTTTCGTTCCACTGAGCGTCAGACCCCGTAGAAAAGATCAAAGGATCTTCTTGAG
ATCCTTTTTTTCTGCGCGTAATCTGCTGCTTGCAAACAAAAAAACCACCGCTACCAGCGGTGGTTTGTTT
GCCGGATCAAGAGCTACCAACTCTTTTTCCGAAGGTAACTGGCTTCAGCAGAGCGCAGATACCAAATACT
GTCCTTCTAGTGTAGCCGTAGTTAGGCCACCACTTCAAGAACTCTGTAGCACCGCCTACATACCTCGCTC
TGCTAATCCTGTTACCAGTGGCTGCTGCCAGTGGCGATAAGTCGTGTCTTACCGGGTTGGACTCAAGACG
ATAGTTACCGGATAAGGCGCAGCGGTCGGGCTGAACGGGGGGTTCGTGCACACAGCCCAGCTTGGAGCGA
ACGACCTACACCGAACTGAGATACCTACAGCGTGAGCTATGAGAAAGCGCCACGCTTCCCGAAGGGAGAA
AGGCGGACAGGTATCCGGTAAGCGGCAGGGTCGGAACAGGAGAGCGCACGAGGGAGCTTCCAGGGGGAAA
CGCCTGGTATCTTTATAGTCCTGTCGGGTTTCGCCACCTCTGACTTGAGCGTCGATTTTTGTGATGCTCG
TCAGGGGGGCGGAGCCTATGGAAAAACGCCAGCAACGCGGCCTTTTTACGGTTCCTGGCCTTTTGCTGGC
CTTTTGCTCACATGTTCTTTCCTGCGTTATCCCCTGATTCTGTGGATAACCGTATTACCGCCTTTGAGTG
AGCTGATACCGCTCGCCGCAGCCGAACGACCGAGCGCAGCGAGTCAGTGAGCGAGGAAGCGGAAGAGCGC
CTGATGCGGTATTTTCTCCTTACGCATCTGTGCGGTATTTCACACCGCAATGGTGCACTCTCAGTACAAT
CTGCTCTGATGCCGCATAGTTAAGCCAGTATACACTCCGCTATCGCTACGTGACTGGGTCATGGCTGCGC
CCCGACACCCGCCAACACCCGCTGACGCGCCCTGACGGGCTTGTCTGCTCCCGGCATCCGCTTACAGACA
AGCTGTGACCGTCTCCGGGAGCTGCATGTGTCAGAGGTTTTCACCGTCATCACCGAAACGCGCGAGGCAG
CTGCGGTAAAGCTCATCAGCGTGGTCGTGAAGCGATTCACAGATGTCTGCCTGTTCATCCGCGTCCAGCT
CGTTGAGTTTCTCCAGAAGCGTTAATGTCTGGCTTCTGATAAAGCGGGCCATGTTAAGGGCGGTTTTTTC
CTGTTTGGTCACTGATGCCTCCGTGTAAGGGGGATTTCTGTTCATGGGGTAATGATACCGATGAAACGAG
AGAGGATGCTCACGATACGGGTTACTGATGATGAACATGCCCGGTTACTGGAACGTTGTGAGGGTAAACA
ACTGGCGGTATGGATGCGGCGGGACCAGAGAAAAATCACTCAGGGTCAATGCCAGCGCTTCGTTAATACA
GATGTAGGTGTT
