>Addgene plasmid #29775 | pET empty polycistronic destination vector (2E) | addgene partial sequence | sequence record 35258 | 29775 with T7-term
GGCTTTGTTAGCAGCCGGATCTCTCGAGACGCGTGGCCGGCCAGTACTTTAATTAACGTCTATCAGGGCG
ATGGCACCAGGTGCGCGAGCGGCCGCGACTGGGAAAACCCTGGCGGGCGCGCCGATATCCCTGCAGGATG
TGAAATTGTTATCCGCTGCGATCGCCCCGGGACTCGAGTGAATTCACTGGCCGTCGTTTTACAGGATCTT
GTACAGGGCCCGGATCCGAGGCCTTCTAGAGGGAAACCGTTGTGGTCTCCCTATAGTGAGTCGTATTAAT
TTCGCGGGATCGATGCATGGTGCCAACACCTACATCTGTATTAACGAAGCGCTGGCATTGACCCTGAGTG
ATTTTTCTCTGGTCCCGCCGCATCCATACCGCCAGTTGTTTACCCTCACAACGTTCCAGTAACCGGGCAT
GTTCATCATCAGTAACCCGTATCGTGAGCATCCTCTCTCGTTTCATCGGTATCATTACCCCATGAACAGA
AATCCCCCTTACACGGAGGCATCAGTGACCAAACAGGAAAAAACCGCCCTTAACATGGCCCGCTTTATCA
GAAGCCAGACATTAACGCTTCTGGAGAAACTCAACGAGCTGGACGCGGATGAACAGGCAGACATCTGTGA
ATCGCTTCACGACCACGCTGATGAGCTTTACCGCAGCTGCCTCGCGCGTTTCGGTGATGACGGTGAAAAC
CTCTGACACATGCAGCTCCCGGAGACGGTCACAGCTTGTCTGTAAGCGGATGCCGGGAGCAGACAAGCCC
GTCAGGGCGCGTCAGCGGGTGTTGGCGGGTGTCGGGGCGCAGCCATGACCCAGTCACGTAGCGATAGCGG
AGTGTATACTGGCTTAACTATGCGGCATCAGAGCAGATT
